>Addgene plasmid #12282 | pMIG-w | addgene partial sequence | sequence record 90025 | EGFP-N 5'-CGTCGCCGTCCAGCTCGACCAG-3'
CTCCTCGCCCTTGCTCACCATGGTTGTGGCCATATTATCATCGTGTTTTTCAAAGGAAAACCACGTCCCC
GTGGTTCGGGGGGCCTAGACGTTTTTTTAACCTCGACTAAACACATGTAAAGCATGTGCACCGAGGCCCC
AGATCAGATCCCATACAATGGGGTACCTTCTGGGCATCCTTCAGCCCCTTGTTGAATACGCTTGAGGAGA
GCCATTTGACTCTTTCCACAACTATCCAACTCACAACGTGGCACTGGGGTTGTGCCGCCTTTGCAGGTGT
ATCTTATACACGTGGCTTTTGGCCGCAGAGGCACCTGTCGCCAGGTGGGGGGTTCCGCTGCCTGCAAAGG
GTCGCTACAGACGTTGTTTGTCTTCAAGAAGCTTCCAGAGGAACTGCTTCCTTCACGACATTCAACAGAC
CTTGCATTCCTTTGGCNAGAGGGGAAAGACCCCTAGGAATGCTC
