>Addgene plasmid #12282 | pMIG-w | addgene partial sequence | sequence record 90026 | WPRE-R 5'-CATAGCGTAAAAGGAGCAACA-3'
AATTTTGTAATCCAGAGGTTGATTATCGATAAGCTTGGCTGCAGGTCGACTCTAGAAAGTGTCTCATGCC
GGAGGCCATTAAAGACAGGCCTTACTGGCTGAATAGAAGCGGTGATAATTCTTAATTAATTCATTACTTG
TACAGCTCGTCCATGCCGAGAGTGATCCCGGCGGCGGTCACGAACTCCAGCAGGACCATGTGATCGCGCT
TCTCGTTGGGGTCTTTGCTCAGGGCGGACTGGGTGCTCAGGTAGTGGTTGTCGGGCAGCAGCACGGGGCC
GTCGCCGATGGGGGTGTTCTGCTGGTAGTGGTCGGCGAGCTGCACGCTGCCGTCCTCGATGTTGTGGCGG
ATCTTGAAGTTCGCCTTGATGCCGTTCTTCTGCTTGTCGGCCATGATATAGACGTTGTGGCTGTTGTAGT
TGTACTCCAGCTTGTGCCCCAGGATGTTGCCGTCCTCCTTGAAGTCGATGCCCTTCAGCTCGATGCGGTT
CACCAGGGTGTCGCCCTCGAACTTCACCTCGGCGCGGGTCTTGTA
