>Addgene plasmid #12282 | pMIG-w | addgene partial sequence | sequence record 90028 | IRES-F 5'-TGGCTCTCCTCAAGCGTATT-3'
CCAGAAGGTACCCCATTGTATGGGATCTGATCTGGGGCCTCGGTGCACATGCTTTACATGTGTTTAGTCG
AGGTTAAAAAAACGTCTAGGCCCCCCGAACCACGGGGACGTGGTTTTCCTTTGAAAAACACGATGATAAT
ATGGCCACAACCATGGTGAGCAAGGGCGAGGAGCTGTTCACCGGGGTGGTGCCCATCCTGGTCGAGCTGG
ACGGCGACGTAAACGGCCACAAGTTCAGCGTGTCTGGCGAGGGCGAGGGCGATGCCACCTACGGCAAGCT
GACCCTGAAGTTCATCTGCACCACCGGCAAGCTGCCCGTGCCCTGGCCCACCCTCGTGACCACCCTGACC
TACGGCGTGCAGTGCTTCAGCCGCTACCCCGACCACATGAAGCAGCACGACTTCTTCAAGTCCGCCATGC
CCGAAGGCTACGTCCAGGAGCGCACCATCTTCTTCAAGGACGACGGCAACTACAAGACCCGCGCCGAGGT
GAAGTTCGAGGGCGACACCCTGGTGAACCGCATCGAGCTGAAGGGCATCGACTTCAAGGAGGACGGCAAC
ATCCTGGGGCACAAGCTGGAGTACAACTACAACAGCCACAACGTCTATATCATGGCCGACAAGCAGAAGA
ACGGCATCAAGGCGAACTTCAAGATCCGCCACAACATCGAGGACGGCAGCGTGCAGCTCGCCGACCACTA
CCAGCAGAACACCCCCATCGGCGACGGCCCCGTGCTGCTGCCCGACAACCACTACCTGAGCACCCAGTCC
GCCCTGAGCAAAGACCCCAACGAGAAGCGCGATCACATGGTCCTGCTGGAGTTCGTGACCGCCGCCGGGA
TCACTCTCGGCATGGACGAGCTGTACAAGTAATGAA
