>Addgene plasmid #12282 | pMIG-w | addgene partial sequence | sequence record 388782 | Addgene Partial NGS Result
SYCCCCCCCCCCTAACGTTACTGGCCGAAGCCGCTTGGAATAAGGCCGGTGTGCGTTTGTCTATATGTTA
TTTTCCACCATATTGCCGTCTTTTGGCAATGTGAGGGCCCGGAAACCTGGCCCTGTCTTCTTGACGAGCA
TTCCTAGGGGTCTTTCCCCTCTCGCCAAAGGAATGCAAGGTCTGTTGAATGTCGTGAAGGAAGCAGTTCC
TCTGGAAGCTTCTTGAAGACAAACAACGTCTGTAGCGACCCTTTGCAGGCAGCGGAACCCCCCACCTGGC
GACAGGTGCCTCTGCGGCCAAAAGCCACGTGTATAAGATACACCTGCAAAGGCGGCACAACCCCAGTGCC
ACGTTGTGAGTTGGATAGTTGTGGAAAGAGTCAAATGGCTCTCCTCAAGCGTATTCAACAAGGGGCTGAA
GGATGCCCAGAAGGTACCCCATTGTATGGGATCTGATCTGGGGCCTCGGTGCACATGCTTTACATGTGTT
TAGTCGAGGTTAAAAAAACGTCTAGGCCCCCCGAACCACGGGGACGTGGTTTTCCTTTGAAAAACACGAT
GATAATATGGCCACAACCATGGTGAGCAAGGGCGAGGAGCTGTTCACCGGGGTGGTGCCCATCCTGGTCG
AGCTGGACGGCGACGTAAACGGCCACAAGTTCAGCGTGTCTGGCGAGGGCGAGGGCGATGCCACCTACGG
CAAGCTGACCCTGAAGTTCATCTGCACCACCGGCAAGCTGCCCGTGCCCTGGCCCACCCTCGTGACCACC
CTGACCTACGGCGTGCAGTGCTTCAGCCGCTACCCCGACCACATGAAGCAGCACGACTTCTTCAAGTCCG
CCATGCCCGAAGGCTACGTCCAGGAGCGCACCATCTTCTTCAAGGACGACGGCAACTACAAGACCCGCGC
CGAGGTGAAGTTCGAGGGCGACACCCTGGTGAACCGCATCGAGCTGAAGGGCATCGACTTCAAGGAGGAC
GGCAACATCCTGGGGCACAAGCTGGAGTACAACTACAACAGCCACAACGTCTATATCATGGCCGACAAGC
AGAAGAACGGCATCAAGGCGAACTTCAAGATCCGCCACAACATCGAGGACGGCAGCGTGCAGCTCGCCGA
CCACTACCAGCAGAACACCCCCATCGGCGACGGCCCCGTGCTGCTGCCCGACAACCACTACCTGAGCACC
CAGTCCGCCCTGAGCAAAGACCCCAACGAGAAGCGCGATCACATGGTCCTGCTGGAGTTCGTGACCGCCG
CCGGGATCACTCTCGGCATGGACGAGCTGTACAAGTAATGAATTAATTAAGAATTATCACCGCTTCTATT
CAGCCAGTAAGGCCTGTCTTTAATGGCCTCCGGCATGAGACACTTTCTAGAGTCGACCTGCAGCCAAGCT
TATCGATAATCAACCTCTGGATTACAAAATTTGTGAAAGATTGACTGGTATTCTTAACTATGTTGCTCCT
TTTACGCTATGTGGATACGCTGCTTTAATGCCTTTGTATCATGCTATTGCTTCCCGTATGGCTTTCATTT
TCTCCTCCTTGTATAAATCCTGGTTGCTGTCTCTTTATGAGGAGTTGTGGCCCGTTGTCAGGCAACGTGG
CGTGGTGTGCACTGTGTTTGCTGACGCAACCCCCACTGGTTGGGGCATTGCCACCACCTGTCAGCTCCTT
TCCGGGACTTTCGCTTTCCCCCTCCCTATTGCCACGGCGGAACTCATCGCCGCCTGCCTTGCCCGCTGCT
GGACAGGGGCTCGGCTGTTGGGCACTGACAATTCCGTGGTGTTGTCGGGGAAATCATCGTCCTTTCCTTG
GCTGCTCGCCTGTGTTGCCACCTGGATTCTGCGCGGGACGTCCTTCTGCTACGTCCCTTCGGCCCTCAAT
CCAGCGGACCTTCCTTCCCGCGGCCTGCTGCCGGCTCTGCGGCCTCTTCCGCGTCTTCGCCTTCGCCCTC
AGACGAGTCGGATCTCCCTTTGGGCCGCCTCCCCGCATCGATAAAATAAAAGATTTTATTTAGTCTCCAG
AAAAAGGGGGGAATGAAAGACCCCACCTGTAGGTTTGGCAAGCTAGCTTAAGTAACGCCATTTTGCAAGG
CATGGAAAATACATAACTGAGAATAGAGAAGTTCAGATCAAGGTTAGGAACAGAGAGACAGCAGAATATG
GGCCAAACAGGATATCTGTGGTAAGCAGTTCCTGCCCCGGCTCAGGGCCAAGAACAGATGGTCCCCAGAT
GCGGTCCCGCCCTCAGCAGTTTCTAGAGAACCATCAGATGTTTCCAGGGTGCCCCAAGGACCTGAAATGA
CCCTGTGCCTTATTTGAACTAACCAATCAGTTCGCTTCTCGCTTCTGTTCGCGCGCTTCTGCTCCCCGAG
CTCAATAAAAGAGCCCACAACCCCTCACTCGGCGCGCCAGTCCTCCGATAGACTGCGTCGCCCGGGTACC
CGTGTATCCAATAAACCCTCTTGCAGTTGCATCCGACTTGTGGTCTCGCTGTTCCTTGGGAGGGTCTCCT
CTGAGTGATTGACTACCCGTCAGCGGGGGTCTTTCATGGGTAACAGTTTCTTGAAGTTGGAGAACAACAT
TCTGAGGGTAGGAGTCGAATATTAAGTAATCCTGACTCAATTAGCCACTGTTTTGAATCCACATACTCCA
ATACTCCTGAAATAGTTCATTATGGACAGCGCAGAAAGAGCTGGGGAGAATTGTGAAATTGTTATCCGCT
CACAATTCCACACAACATACGAGCCGGAAGCATAAAGTGTAAAGCCTGGGGTGCCTAATGAGTGAGCTAA
CTCACATTAATTGCGTTGCGCTCACTGCCCGCTTTCCAGTCGGGAAACCTGTCGTGCCAGCTGCATTAAT
GAATCGGCCAACGCGCGGGGAGAGGCGGTTTGCGTATTGGGCGCTCTTCCGCTTCCTCGCTCACTGACTC
GCTGCGCTCGGTCGTTCGGCTGCGGCGAGCGGTATCAGCTCACTCAAAGGCGGTAATACGGTTATCCACA
GAATCAGGGGATAACGCAGGAAAGAACATGTGAGCAAAAGGCCAGCAAAAGGCCAGGAACCGTAAAAAGG
CCGCGTTGCTGGCGTTTTTCCATAGGCTCCGCCCCCCTGACGAGCATCACAAAAATCGACGCTCAAGTCA
GAGGTGGCGAAACCCGACAGGACTATAAAGATACCAGGCGTTTCCCCCTGGAAGCTCCCTCGTGCGCTCT
CCTGTTCCGACCCTGCCGCTTACCGGATACCTGTCCGCCTTTCTCCCTTCGGGAAGCGTGGCGCTTTCTC
ATAGCTCACGCTGTAGGTATCTCAGTTCGGTGTAGGTCGTTCGCTCCAAGCTGGGCTGTGTGCACGAACC
CCCCGTTCAGCCCGACCGCTGCGCCTTATCCGGTAACTATCGTCTTGAGTCCAACCCGGTAAGACACGAC
TTATCGCCACTGGCAGCAGCCACTGGTAACAGGATTAGCAGAGCGAGGTATGTAGGCGGTGCTACAGAGT
TCTTGAAGTGGTGGCCTAACTACGGCTACACTAGAAGAACAGTATTTGGTATCTGCGCTCTGCTGAAGCC
AGTTACCTTCGGAAAAAGAGTTGGTAGCTCTTGATCCGGCAAACAAACCACCGCTGGTAGCGGTGGTTTT
TTTGTTTGCAAGCAGCAGATTACGCGCAGAAAAAAAGGATCTCAAGAAGATCCTTTGATCTTTTCTACGG
GGTCTGACGCTCAGTGGAACGAAAACTCACGTTAAGGGATTTTGGTCATGAGATTATCAAAAAGGATCTT
CACCTAGATCCTTTTAAATTAAAAATGAAGTTTTAAATCAATCTAAAGTATATATGAGTAAACTTGGTCT
GACAGTTACCAATGCTTAATCAGTGAGGCACCTATCTCAGCGATCTGTCTATTTCGTTCATCCATAGTTG
CCTGACTCCCCGTCGTGTAGATAACTACGATACGGGAGGGCTTACCATCTGGCCCCAGTGCTGCAATGAT
ACCGCGAGACCCACGCTCACCGGCTCCAGATTTATCAGCAATAAACCAGCCAGCCGGAAGGGCCGAGCGC
AGAAGTGGTCCTGCAACTTTATCCGCCTCCATCCAGTCTATTAATTGTTGCCGGGAAGCTAGAGTAAGTA
GTTCGCCAGTTAATAGTTTGCGCAACGTTGTTGCCATTGCTACAGGCATCGTGGTGTCACGCTCGTCGTT
TGGTATGGCTTCATTCAGCTCCGGTTCCCAACGATCAAGGCGAGTTACATGATCCCCCATGTTGTGCAAA
AAAGCGGTTAGCTCCTTCGGTCCTCCGATCGTTGTCAGAAGTAAGTTGGCCGCAGTGTTATCACTCATGG
TTATGGCAGCACTGCATAATTCTCTTACTGTCATGCCATCCGTAAGATGCTTTTCTGTGACTGGTGAGTA
CTCAACCAAGTCATTCTGAGAATAGTGTATGCGGCGACCGAGTTGCTCTTGCCCGGCGTCAATACGGGAT
AATACCGCGCCACATAGCAGAACTTTAAAAGTGCTCATCATTGGAAAACGTTCTTCGGGGCGAAAACTCT
CAAGGATCTTACCGCTGTTGAGATCCAGTTCGATGTAACCCACTCGTGCACCCAACTGATCTTCAGCATC
TTTTACTTTCACCAGCGTTTCTGGGTGAGCAAAAACAGGAAGGCAAAATGCCGCAAAAAAGGGAATAAGG
GCGACACGGAAATGTTGAATACTCATACTCTTCCTTTTTCAATATTATTGAAGCATTTATCAGGGTTATT
GTCTCATGAGCGGATACATATTTGAATGTATTTAGAAAAATAAACAAATAGGGGTTCCGCGCACATTTCC
CCGAAAAGTGCCACCTGACGTCTAAGAAACCATTATTATCATGACATTAACCTATAAAAATAGGCGTATC
ACGAGGCCCTTTCGTCTCGCGCGTTTCGGTGATGACGGTGAAAACCTCTGACACATGCAGCTCCCGGAGA
CGGTCACAGCTTGTCTGTAAGCGGATGCCGGGAGCAGACAAGCCCGTCAGGGCGCGTCAGCGGGTGTTGG
CGGGTGTCGGGGCTGGCTTAACTATGCGGCATCAGAGCAGATTGTACTGAGAGTGCACCATATGCGGTGT
GAAATACCGCACAGATGCGTAAGGAGAAAATACCGCATCAGGCGCCATTCGCCATTCAGGCTGCGCAACT
GTTGGGAAGGGCGATCGGTGCGGGCCTCTTCGCTATTACGCCAGCTGGCGAAAGGGGGATGTGCTGCAAG
GCGATTAAGTTGGGTAACGCCAGGGTTTTCCCAGTCACGACGTTGTAAAACGACGGCGCAAGGAATGGTG
CATGCAAGGAGATGGCGCCCAACAGTCCCCCGGCCACGGGGCCTGCCACCATACCCACGCCGAAACAAGC
GCTCATGAGCCCGAAGTGGCGAGCCCGATCTTCCCCATCGGTGATGTCGGCGATATAGGCGCCAGCAACC
GCACCTGTGGCGCCGGTGATGCCGGCCACGATGCGTCCGGCGTAGAGGCGATTAGTCCAATTTGTTAAAG
ACAGGATATCAGTGGTCCAGGCTCTAGTTTTGACTCAACAATATCACCAGCTGAAGCCTATAGAGTACGA
GCCATAGATAAAATAAAAGATTTTATTTAGTCTCCAGAAAAAGGGGGGAATGAAAGACCCCACCTGTAGG
TTTGGCAAGCTAGCTTAAGTAACGCCATTTTGCAAGGCATGGAAAATACATAACTGAGAATAGAGAAGTT
CAGATCAAGGTTAGGAACAGAGAGACAGCAGAATATGGGCCAAACAGGATATCTGTGGTAAGCAGTTCCT
GCCCCGGCTCAGGGCCAAGAACAGATGGTCCCCAGATGCGGTCCCGCCCTCAGCAGTTTCTAGAGAACCA
TCAGATGTTTCCAGGGTGCCCCAAGGACCTGAAATGACCCTGTGCCTTATTTGAACTAACCAATCAGTTC
GCTTCTCGCTTCTGTTCGCGCGCTTCTGCTCCCCGAGCTCAATAAAAGAGCCCACAACCCCTCACTCGGC
GCGCCAGTCCTCCGATAGACTGCGTCGCCCGGGTACCCGTATTCCCAATAAAGCCTCTTGCTGTTTGCAT
CCGAATCGTGGACTCGCTGATCCTTGGGAGGGTCTCCTCAGATTGATTGACTGCCCACCTCGGGGGTCTT
TCATTTGGAGGTTCCACCGAGATTTGGAGACCCCTGCCCAGGGACCACCGACCCCCCCGCCGGGAGGTAA
GCTGGCCAGCGGTCGTTTCGTGTCTGTCTCTGTCTTTGTGCGTGTTTGTGCCGGCATCTAATGTTTGCGC
CTGCGTCTGTACTAGTTAGCTAACTAGCTCTGTATCTGGCGGACCCGTGGTGGAACTGACGAGTTCTGAA
CACCCGGCCGCAACCCTGGGAGACGTCCCAGGGACTTTGGGGGCCGTTTTTGTGGCCCGACCTGAGGAAG
GGAGTCGATGTGGAATCCGACCCCGTCAGGATATGTGGTTCTGGTAGGAGACGAGAACCTAAAACAGTTC
CCGCCTCCGTCTGAATTTTTGCTTTCGGTTTGGAACCGAAGCCGCGCGTCTTGTCTGCTGCAGCGCTGCA
GCATCGTTCTGTGTTGTCTCTGTCTGACTGTGTTTCTGTATTTGTCTGAAAATTAGGGCCAGACTGTTAC
CACTCCCTTAAGTTTGACCTTAGGTCACTGGAAAGATGTCGAGCGGATCGCTCACAACCAGTCGGTAGAT
GTCAAGAAGAGACGTTGGGTTACCTTCTGCTCTGCAGAATGGCCAACCTTTAACGTCGGATGGCCGCGAG
ACGGCACCTTTAACCGAGACCTCATCACCCAGGTTAAGATCAAGGTCTTTTCACCTGGCCCGCATGGACA
CCCAGACCAGGTCCCCTACATCGTGACCTGGGAAGCCTTGGCTTTTGACCCCCCTCCCTGGGTCAAGCCC
TTTGTACACCCTAAGCCTCCGCCTCCTCTTCCTCCATCCGCCCCGTCTCTCCCCCTTGAACCTCCTCGTT
CGACCCCGCCTCGATCCTCCCTTTATCCAGCC
