[The description below was written by a language model from this plasmid's Addgene catalogue record.]
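Description:
pMIG-w is an empty retroviral backbone for mammalian expression, derived from the bicistronic vector pMIG by adding a posttranscriptional regulatory element from the woodchuck hepatitis virus (WRE). The recorded backbone size is about 7.2 kb. It is propagated in bacteria under ampicillin selection as a low-copy plasmid, and the record recommends a recombination-deficient host strain (Stbl3) to limit rearrangement, a common precaution for plasmids carrying repeated retroviral sequences. The depositor also notes that it grows unusually slowly. No feature table accompanies the record, so the origin of replication, the promoter driving the transcript and the precise layout of the viral elements are not stated.

The vector carries no insert. A gene of interest is introduced by restriction cloning upstream of an IRES-GFP cassette, so that a single transcript encodes both the inserted gene and GFP. The internal ribosome entry site allows cap-independent translation of the downstream GFP as a separate protein rather than as a fusion, so green fluorescence marks transduced cells and permits them to be tracked or sorted without altering the protein under study. According to the depositor, the WRE element increases export of the transcript to the cytoplasm and boosts protein expression by roughly 2- to 10-fold relative to the parent design. The construct is suited to retroviral delivery and stable expression of a chosen gene in mammalian cells. The associated publication concerns activation-induced death of T lymphocytes, which suggests use in gene transfer into lymphocytes, although the record gives no further detail on specific applications.
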