Addgene plasmid #12282: pMIG-w
Purpose: (Empty Backbone) a bicistronic IRES-GFP containing vector which is a variant of pMIG that contains a posttranscriptional regulatory element from the woodchuck hepatitis virus
Depositing lab: Luk Parijs. Depositing organization: Massachusetts Institute of Technology. Publication: Interferon gamma is required for activation-induced death of T lymphocytes. Refaeli Y, Van Parijs L, Alexander SI, Abbas AK. J Exp Med. 2002 Oct 7. 196(7):999-1005. 10.1084/jem.20020666 PubMed 12370261.
Backbone
  Vector backbone: modified pMIG
  Backbone size (bp): 7166
  Modifications to backbone: modification of pMIG vector to contain WRE element.
  Vector type: Mammalian Expression, Retroviral
Growth in bacteria
  Bacterial resistance: Ampicillin, 100 μg/mL
  Growth temperature: 37°C
  Growth strain: Stbl3
  Growth instructions: Use stbl3 cells from Invitrogen to decrease chance of recombination.
  Copy number: Low Copy
Gene/Insert
  Gene/Insert name: None
  Tag / fusion protein: IRES GFP (C terminal on backbone)
  Cloning method: Restriction Enzyme
  Sequencing primers: 5′ pLXSN 5'
Terms and licenses: Academic/Nonprofit Terms; Industry Terms: Not Available to Industry
Depositor comments: Please acknowledge Dr. Yosef Refaeli (National Jewish Medical and Research Center) when using this plasmid in future publications. pMIGw is a bicistronic IRES-GFP containing vector which is a variant of pMIG that contains a posttranscriptional regulatory element from the woodchuck hepatitis virus. The WRE element increases export to the cytoplasm and boosts protein expression by 2-10 fold. IMPORTANT: This plasmid grows extremely slowly! Addgene recommends that when prepping DNA, you let your culture grow 18-20 hours (or more). Overnight will probably not be sufficient for a good prep.
How to cite: pMIG-w was a gift from Luk Parijs (Addgene plasmid # 12282 ; http://n2t.net/addgene:12282 ; RRID:Addgene_12282)
